Addgene plasmid #186686: SNAP-23
Purpose: Expresses SNAP-23 in E. Coli
Depositing lab: Axel Brunger. Depositing organization: Stanford University. Publication: Inhibition of calcium-triggered secretion by hydrocarbon-stapled peptides. Lai Y, Fois G, Flores JR, Tuvim MJ, Zhou Q, Yang K, Leitz J, Peters J, Zhang Y, Pfuetzner RA, Esquivies L, Jones P, Frick M, Dickey BF, Brunger AT. Nature. 2022 Mar;603(7903):949-956. doi: 10.1038/s41586-022-04543-1. Epub 2022 Mar 23. PubMed 35322233.
Backbone
  Vector backbone: pTEV5
  Vector type: Bacterial Expression
Growth in bacteria
  Bacterial resistance: Ampicillin, 100 μg/mL
  Growth temperature: 37°C
  Growth strain: DH5alpha
  Copy number: Unknown
Gene/Insert
  Gene/Insert name: SNAP23
  Species: R. norvegicus (rat)
  Promoter: T7
  Tag / fusion protein: GST (N terminal on insert); thrombin site (N terminal on insert)
  Cloning method: Unknown
  Sequencing primers: 5′ T7
Terms and licenses: Academic/Nonprofit Terms; Industry Terms: Not Available to Industry
How to cite: SNAP-23 was a gift from Axel Brunger (Addgene plasmid # 186686 ; http://n2t.net/addgene:186686 ; RRID:Addgene_186686)
