[The description below was written by a language model from this plasmid's Addgene catalogue record and pLannotate feature annotations shown in this document.]
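Description:
SNAP-23 is a bacterial expression plasmid for producing the SNARE protein SNAP-23 in E. coli as an N-terminal glutathione S-transferase fusion. The catalogue entry lists the backbone as pTEV5 and the promoter as T7, with a rat SNAP23 insert carrying GST and a thrombin cleavage site at its N terminus. The annotated 5,627-nt sequence does not fully match that description. No T7 promoter is detected. Instead, the Schistosoma japonicum GST coding sequence sits directly downstream of a tac promoter and lac operator, with a lacI gene under its own promoter, a layout more typical of a pGEX-style GST fusion vector. The automated annotation also labels the insert by its closest human SNAP23 reference, which does not by itself contradict the recorded rat origin, since the orthologues are closely related. The thrombin site is not annotated separately, but the short gap between the GST and SNAP23 reading frames is where such a linker would lie.

Propagation relies on a ColE1/pMB1-type origin and a β-lactamase gene conferring ampicillin resistance. Fragments of rop and bom, together with a lac promoter/lacZα segment, appear to be backbone remnants. As annotated, the plasmid-encoded lac repressor holds the tac promoter off until IPTG is added. The GST moiety then allows the fusion protein to be captured on glutathione resin, and thrombin cleavage can release SNAP-23. The associated work concerns inhibition of calcium-triggered secretion by stapled peptides, so the purified protein is presumably intended for biochemical studies of SNARE-mediated membrane fusion, although the record states only that the plasmid expresses SNAP-23 in E. coli.
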