Features (pLannotate 1.2.2; 17 found; start..end, strand, type, name):
    166..187     +  protein_bind   CAP binding site: CAP binding activates transcription in the presence of cAMP. E. coli catabolite activator protein
    202..232     +  promoter       lac promoter: promoter for the E. coli lac operon
    240..256     +  protein_bind   lac operator: The lac repressor binds to the lac operator to inhibit transcription in E. coli. This inhibition can be relieved by adding lactose or isopropyl-β-D-thiogalactopyranoside (IPTG). lac repressor encoded by lacI
    276..449     +  CDS            lacZα: LacZα fragment of β-galactosidase; lacZ fragment
    713..829     -  CDS            yciV (fragment): RNAAM_ECOLI - Also known as trpH From Escherichia coli (strain K12).
    905..933     +  promoter       tac promoter: strong E. coli promoter; hybrid between the trp and lac UV5 promoters
    941..957     +  protein_bind   lac operator: The lac repressor binds to the lac operator to inhibit transcription in E. coli. This inhibition can be relieved by adding lactose or isopropyl-β-D-thiogalactopyranoside (IPTG). lac repressor encoded by lacI
    980..1633    +  CDS            GST26_SCHJA: Experimental evidence at protein level: Swiss-Prot protein existence level 1. GST isoenzymes appear to play a central role in the parasite detoxification system. Other functions are also suspected including a role in increasing the solubility of haematin in the parasite gut. From Schistosoma japonicum (Blood fluke).
   1691..2323    +  CDS            SNAP23: SNP23_HUMAN - Experimental evidence at protein level: Swiss-Prot protein existence level 1. Essential component of the high affinity receptor for the general membrane fusion machinery and an important regulator of transport vesicle docking and fusion. From Homo sapiens (Human).
   2366..2405    +  CDS            rop (fragment): Rop protein, which maintains plasmids at low copy number; rop
   2507..2547    +  misc_feature   bom (fragment): basis of mobility region from pBR322
   2652..2756    +  promoter       AmpR promoter: bla
   2757..3617    +  CDS            AmpR: β-lactamase; bla; confers resistance to ampicillin, carbenicillin, and related antibiotics
   3788..4376    +  rep_origin     ori: high-copy-number ColE1/pMB1/pBR322/pUC origin of replication
   4562..4613    -  misc_feature   bom (fragment): basis of mobility region from pBR322
   4620..4697    +  promoter       lacI promoter: lacI
   4698..153     +  CDS            lacI (across the origin): lac repressor; lacI; The lac repressor binds to the lac operator to inhibit transcription in E. coli. This inhibition can be relieved by adding lactose or isopropyl-β-D-thiogalactopyranoside (IPTG).
>Addgene plasmid #186686 | SNAP-23 | addgene full sequence | sequence record 368935 | Addgene NGS Result
CAGGCGGTGAAGGGCAATCAGCTGTTGCCCGTCTCACTGGTGAAAAGAAAAACCACCCTGGCGCCCAATA
CGCAAACCGCCTCTCCCCGCGCGTTGGCCGATTCATTAATGCAGCTGGCACGACAGGTTTCCCGACTGGA
AAGCGGGCAGTGAGCGCAACGCAATTAATGTAAGTTAGCTCACTCATTAGGCACCCCAGGCTTTACACTT
TATGCTTCCGGCTCGTATGTTGTGTGGAATTGTGAGCGGATAACAATTTCACACAGGAAACAGCTATGAC
CATGATTACGGATTCACTGGCCGTCGTTTTACAACGTCGTGACTGGGAAAACCCTGGCGTTACCCAACTT
AATCGCCTTGCAGCACATCCCCCTTTCGCCAGCTGGCGTAATAGCGAAGAGGCCCGCACCGATCGCCCTT
CCCAACAGTTGCGCAGCCTGAATGGCGAATGGCGCTTTGCCTGGTTTCCGGCACCAGAAGCGGTGCCGGA
AAGCTGGCTGGAGTGCGATCTTCCTGAGGCCGATACTGTCGTCGTCCCCTCAAACTGGCAGATGCACGGT
TACGATGCGCCCATCTACACCAACGTGACCTATCCCATTACGGTCAATCCGCCGTTTGTTCCCACGGAGA
ATCCGACGGGTTGTTACTCGCTCACATTTAATGTTGATGAAAGCTGGCTACAGGAAGGCCAGACGCGAAT
TATTTTTGATGGCGTTGGAATTAGCTTATCGACTGCACGGTGCACCAATGCTTCTGGCGTCAGGCAGCCA
TCGGAAGCTGTGGTATGGCTGTGCAGGTCGTAAATCACTGCATAATTCGTGTCGCTCAAGGCGCACTCCC
GTTCTGGATAATGTTTTTTGCGCCGACATCATAACGGTTCTGGCAAATATTCTGAAATGAGCTGTTGACA
ATTAATCATCGGCTCGTATAATGTGTGGAATTGTGAGCGGATAACAATTTCACACAGGAAACAGTATTCA
TGTCCCCTATACTAGGTTATTGGAAAATTAAGGGCCTTGTGCAACCCACTCGACTTCTTTTGGAATATCT
TGAAGAAAAATATGAAGAGCATTTGTATGAGCGCGATGAAGGTGATAAATGGCGAAACAAAAAGTTTGAA
TTGGGTTTGGAGTTTCCCAATCTTCCTTATTATATTGATGGTGATGTTAAATTAACACAGTCTATGGCCA
TCATACGTTATATAGCTGACAAGCACAACATGTTGGGTGGTTGTCCAAAAGAGCGTGCAGAGATTTCAAT
GCTTGAAGGAGCGGTTTTGGATATTAGATACGGTGTTTCGAGAATTGCATATAGTAAAGACTTTGAAACT
CTCAAAGTTGATTTTCTTAGCAAGCTACCTGAAATGCTGAAAATGTTCGAAGATCGTTTATGTCATAAAA
CATATTTAAATGGTGATCATGTAACCCATCCTGACTTCATGTTGTATGACGCTCTTGATGTTGTTTTATA
CATGGACCCAATGTGCCTGGATGCGTTCCCAAAATTAGTTTGTTTTAAAAAACGTATTGAAGCTATCCCA
CAAATTGATAAGTACTTGAAATCCAGCAAGTATATAGCATGGCCTTTGCAGGGCTGGCAAGCCACGTTTG
GTGGTGGCGACCATCCTCCAAAATCGGATCTGGTTCCGCGTGGATCCCCGGGAATTTCCGGTGGTGGTGG
TGGAATTCTGATGGATAATCTGTCATCAGAAGAAATTCAACAGAGAGCTCACCAGATTACTGATGAGTCT
CTGGAAAGTACGAGGAGAATCCTGGGTTTAGCCATTGAGTCTCAGGATGCAGGAATCAAGACCATCACTA
TGCTGGATGAACAAAAGGAACAACTAAACCGCATAGAAGAAGGCTTGGACCAAATAAATAAGGACATGAG
AGAGACAGAGAAGACTTTAACAGAACTCAACAAAAGCAGTGGCCTTAGTGTCAGCCCAAGTAATAGAACA
AAGAACTTTGAGTCTGGCAAGGCTTATAAGACAACATGGGGAGATGGTGGAGAAAACTCACCTAGCAATG
TAGTATCTAAACAGCCAGGCCCGGTGACAAATGGTCAGCTTCAGCAACCAACAACAGGAGCAGTCAGTGG
TGGATACATTAAACGCATAACTAATGATGCCAGAGAAGATGAAATGGAAGAGAACCTGACTCAAGTGGGC
AGTATCCTGGGAAATCTAAAAGACATGGCCCTGAACATAGGCAATGAGATTGATGCTCAAAATCCACAAA
TAAAACGAATCACAGACAAGGCTGACACCAACAGAGATCGTATTGATATTGCCAATGCCAGAGCAAAGAA
ACTCATTGACAGCTAACTCGAGCTCAAGCTTAATTCATCGTGACTGACTGACGATCTGCCTCGCGCGTTT
CGGTGATGACGGTGAAAACCTCTGACACATGCAGCTCCCGGAGACGGTCACAGCTTGTCTGTAAGCGGAT
GCCGGGAGCAGACAAGCCCGTCAGGGCGCGTCAGCGGGTGTTGGCGGGTGTCGGGGCGCAGCCATGACCC
AGTCACGTAGCGATAGCGGAGTGTATAATTCTTGAAGACGAAAGGGCCTCGTGATACGCCTATTTTTATA
GGTTAATGTCATGATAATAATGGTTTCTTAGACGTCAGGTGGCACTTTTCGGGGAAATGTGCGCGGAACC
CCTATTTGTTTATTTTTCTAAATACATTCAAATATGTATCCGCTCATGAGACAATAACCCTGATAAATGC
TTCAATAATATTGAAAAAGGAAGAGTATGAGTATTCAACATTTCCGTGTCGCCCTTATTCCCTTTTTTGC
GGCATTTTGCCTTCCTGTTTTTGCTCACCCAGAAACGCTGGTGAAAGTAAAAGATGCTGAAGATCAGTTG
GGTGCACGAGTGGGTTACATCGAACTGGATCTCAACAGCGGTAAGATCCTTGAGAGTTTTCGCCCCGAAG
AACGTTTTCCAATGATGAGCACTTTTAAAGTTCTGCTATGTGGCGCGGTATTATCCCGTGTTGACGCCGG
GCAAGAGCAACTCGGTCGCCGCATACACTATTCTCAGAATGACTTGGTTGAGTACTCACCAGTCACAGAA
AAGCATCTTACGGATGGCATGACAGTAAGAGAATTATGCAGTGCTGCCATAACCATGAGTGATAACACTG
CGGCCAACTTACTTCTGACAACGATCGGAGGACCGAAGGAGCTAACCGCTTTTTTGCACAACATGGGGGA
TCATGTAACTCGCCTTGATCGTTGGGAACCGGAGCTGAATGAAGCCATACCAAACGACGAGCGTGACACC
ACGATGCCTGCAGCAATGGCAACAACGTTGCGCAAACTATTAACTGGCGAACTACTTACTCTAGCTTCCC
GGCAACAATTAATAGACTGGATGGAGGCGGATAAAGTTGCAGGACCACTTCTGCGCTCGGCCCTTCCGGC
TGGCTGGTTTATTGCTGATAAATCTGGAGCCGGTGAGCGTGGGTCTCGCGGTATCATTGCAGCACTGGGG
CCAGATGGTAAGCCCTCCCGTATCGTAGTTATCTACACGACGGGGAGTCAGGCAACTATGGATGAACGAA
ATAGACAGATCGCTGAGATAGGTGCCTCACTGATTAAGCATTGGTAACTGTCAGACCAAGTTTACTCATA
TATACTTTAGATTGATTTAAAACTTCATTTTTAATTTAAAAGGATCTAGGTGAAGATCCTTTTTGATAAT
CTCATGACCAAAATCCCTTAACGTGAGTTTTCGTTCCACTGAGCGTCAGACCCCGTAGAAAAGATCAAAG
GATCTTCTTGAGATCCTTTTTTTCTGCGCGTAATCTGCTGCTTGCAAACAAAAAAACCACCGCTACCAGC
GGTGGTTTGTTTGCCGGATCAAGAGCTACCAACTCTTTTTCCGAAGGTAACTGGCTTCAGCAGAGCGCAG
ATACCAAATACTGTCCTTCTAGTGTAGCCGTAGTTAGGCCACCACTTCAAGAACTCTGTAGCACCGCCTA
CATACCTCGCTCTGCTAATCCTGTTACCAGTGGCTGCTGCCAGTGGCGATAAGTCGTGTCTTACCGGGTT
GGACTCAAGACGATAGTTACCGGATAAGGCGCAGCGGTCGGGCTGAACGGGGGGTTCGTGCACACAGCCC
AGCTTGGAGCGAACGACCTACACCGAACTGAGATACCTACAGCGTGAGCTATGAGAAAGCGCCACGCTTC
CCGAAGGGAGAAAGGCGGACAGGTATCCGGTAAGCGGCAGGGTCGGAACAGGAGAGCGCACGAGGGAGCT
TCCAGGGGGAAACGCCTGGTATCTTTATAGTCCTGTCGGGTTTCGCCACCTCTGACTTGAGCGTCGATTT
TTGTGATGCTCGTCAGGGGGGCGGAGCCTATGGAAAAACGCCAGCAACGCGGCCTTTTTACGGTTCCTGG
CCTTTTGCTGGCCTTTTGCTCACATGTTCTTTCCTGCGTTATCCCCTGATTCTGTGGATAACCGTATTAC
CGCCTTTGAGTGAGCTGATACCGCTCGCCGCAGCCGAACGACCGAGCGCAGCGAGTCAGTGAGCGAGGAA
GCGGAAGAGCGCCTGATGCGGTATTTTCTCCTTACGCATCTGTGCGGTATTTCACACCGCATAAATTCCG
ACACCATCGAATGGCGCAAAACCTTTCGCGGTATGGCATGATAGCGCCCGGAAGAGAGTCAATTCAGGGT
GGTGAATGTGAAACCAGTAACGTTATACGATGTCGCAGAGTATGCCGGTGTCTCTTATCAGACCGTTTCC
CGCGTGGTGAACCAGGCCAGCCACGTTTCTGCGAAAACGCGGGAAAAAGTGGAAGCGGCGATGGCGGAGC
TGAATTACATTCCCAACCGCGTGGCACAACAACTGGCGGGCAAACAGTCGTTGCTGATTGGCGTTGCCAC
CTCCAGTCTGGCCCTGCACGCGCCGTCGCAAATTGTCGCGGCGATTAAATCTCGCGCCGATCAACTGGGT
GCCAGCGTGGTGGTGTCGATGGTAGAACGAAGCGGCGTCGAAGCCTGTAAAGCGGCGGTGCACAATCTTC
TCGCGCAACGCGTCAGTGGGCTGATCATTAACTATCCGCTGGATGACCAGGATGCCATTGCTGTGGAAGC
TGCCTGCACTAATGTTCCGGCGTTATTTCTTGATGTCTCTGACCAGACACCCATCAACAGTATTATTTTC
TCCCATGAAGACGGTACGCGACTGGGCGTGGAGCATCTGGTCGCATTGGGTCACCAGCAAATCGCGCTGT
TAGCGGGCCCATTAAGTTCTGTCTCGGCGCGTCTGCGTCTGGCTGGCTGGCATAAATATCTCACTCGCAA
TCAAATTCAGCCGATAGCGGAACGGGAAGGCGACTGGAGTGCCATGTCCGGTTTTCAACAAACCATGCAA
ATGCTGAATGAGGGCATCGTTCCCACTGCGATGCTGGTTGCCAACGATCAGATGGCGCTGGGCGCAATGC
GCGCCATTACCGAGTCCGGGCTGCGCGTTGGTGCGGATATCTCGGTAGTGGGATACGACGATACCGAAGA
CAGCTCATGTTATATCCCGCCGTTAACCACCATCAAACAGGATTTTCGCCTGCTGGGGCAAACCAGCGTG
GACCGCTTGCTGCAACTCTCTCAGGGC
